Addgene plasmid #44003: pCoofy27
Purpose: (Empty Backbone)
Depositing lab: Sabine Suppmann. Depositing organization: Max Planck Institute of Biochemistry. Publication: A new method to customize protein expression vectors for fast, efficient and background free parallel cloning. Scholz J, Besir H, Strasser C, Suppmann S. BMC Biotechnol. 2013 Feb 14;13(1):12. 10.1186/1472-6750-13-12 PubMed 23410102.
Backbone
  Vector backbone: pFastBac
  Backbone manufacturer: Life Technologies
  Backbone size (bp): 5214
  Modifications to backbone: insertion of Llp-ccdB
  Vector type: Insect Expression
  Promoter: PPH
  Tag / fusion protein: His6 (N terminal on backbone)
Growth in bacteria
  Bacterial resistance: Ampicillin, 100 μg/mL
  Growth temperature: 37°C
  Growth strain: DB3.1
  Growth instructions: ccdB Survival cells are NOT suitable for the unmodified plasmid containing the ccdB gene. The plasmid is provided in the recommended DB3.1 strain.
  Copy number: High Copy
Gene/Insert
  Cloning method: Ligation Independent Cloning
  Sequencing primers: 5′ 5`ATTAAAATGATAACCATCTCG 3; 3′ 5`TGTTTCAGGTTCAGGGGGAGGTGT 3`
Terms and licenses: Academic/Nonprofit Terms; Industry Terms: Not Available to Industry
Depositor comments: Test each preparation of the plasmid by transforming it into non-resistant cells (ex. DH5a) to ensure negative selection by ccdB kills all the transformed cells as expected.
How to cite: pCoofy27 was a gift from Sabine Suppmann (Addgene plasmid # 44003 ; http://n2t.net/addgene:44003 ; RRID:Addgene_44003)
