[The description below was written by a language model from this plasmid's Addgene catalogue record and pLannotate feature annotations shown in this document.]
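Description:
pCoofy27 is an empty insect-cell expression backbone derived from pFastBac, designed as a baculovirus donor (transfer) plasmid for parallel, ligation-independent cloning of protein-coding inserts. It is maintained in E. coli through a high-copy ColE1/pUC-type origin and an ampicillin resistance gene, and it also carries an f1 phage origin. Because the unmodified vector contains the ccdB gene, whose product poisons DNA gyrase, it can only be propagated in a CcdB-tolerant strain; the record specifies DB3.1.

The expression cassette lies between the Tn7R and Tn7L mini-Tn7 ends, together with a gentamicin resistance gene driven by the Pc integron promoter. In the pFastBac system, this arrangement allows the whole segment to be transposed into a baculovirus shuttle genome (bacmid) in E. coli, with gentamicin marking the transposed element. Within it, the Autographa californica polyhedrin promoter, a strong very late baculoviral promoter, drives an N-terminal His6 tag, followed by the ccdB cassette and an SV40 polyadenylation signal. The gene of interest replaces ccdB during cloning, so cells that take up uncut or unrecombined parental vector are killed in standard strains, giving essentially background-free selection of recombinants. The resulting product is a His6-tagged fusion suitable for affinity purification from insect cells. The record does not annotate a protease cleavage site between tag and insert.

The two sequence records (5,195 and 5,214 nt) show the same feature set in the same order, differing by a small length discrepancy upstream of the polyhedrin promoter.
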