Features (pLannotate 1.2.2; 17 found; start..end, strand, type, name):
      2..456     +  rep_origin     f1 ori (sequence partly withheld): f1 bacteriophage origin of replication; arrow indicates direction of (+) strand synthesis
    482..586     +  promoter       AmpR promoter: bla
    587..1447    +  CDS            AmpR: β-lactamase; bla; confers resistance to ampicillin, carbenicillin, and related antibiotics
   1618..2206    +  rep_origin     ori: high-copy-number ColE1/pMB1/pBR322/pUC origin of replication
   2392..2443    -  misc_feature   bom (fragment): basis of mobility region from pBR322
   2511..2735    -  mobile_element Tn7R: mini-Tn7 element (right end of the Tn7 transposon) Tn7
   2802..3335    -  CDS            GmR: gentamycin acetyltransferase; aacC1; confers resistance to gentamycin
   3505..3533    -  promoter       Pc promoter: intI1 (promoter lies within the coding sequence); class 1 integron promoter
   3511..3858    -  CDS            YPR2_ECOLX (fragment): Protein predicted: Swiss-Prot protein existence level 4. From Escherichia coli.
   3885..3976    +  promoter       polyhedrin promoter: polh from Autographa californica; promoter for the baculovirus polyhedrin gene
   4037..4053    +  CDS            7xHis (fragment): 6xHis affinity tag
   4129..4160    -  misc_feature   MCS (fragment): pBluescript multiple cloning site
   4222..4524    +  CDS            ccdB: CcdB, a bacterial toxin that poisons DNA gyrase; ccdB; Plasmids containing the ccdB gene cannot be propagated in standard E. coli strains.
   4579..4662    +  CDS            large T antigen (fragment): large T antigen from SV40 (simian virus 40)
   4685..4819    +  polyA_signal   SV40 poly(A) signal: SV40 polyadenylation signal
   4848..5013    -  mobile_element Tn7L: mini-Tn7 element (left end of the Tn7 transposon) Tn7
   5176..5192    +  CDS            lacZα (fragment): LacZα fragment of β-galactosidase; lacZ fragment
>Addgene plasmid #44003 | pCoofy27 | addgene full sequence | sequence record 464533 | Addgene Long Read Sequencing Result
G
[124 nt withheld, positions 2-125]
C
[91 nt withheld, positions 127-217]
A
[49 nt withheld, positions 219-267]
CCTTTGACGTTGGAGTCCACGTTCTT
[37 nt withheld, positions 294-330]
ACCCTATCTCGGTCTATTCTTTTGATTTATAAGGGATTTTGCCGATTTCGGCCTATTGGTTAAAAAATGA
GCTGATTTAACAAAAATTTAACGCGAATTTTAACAAAATATTAACGCTTACAATTTAGGTGGCACTTTTC
GGGGAAATGTGCGCGGAACCCCTATTTGTTTATTTTTCTAAATACATTCAAATATGTATCCGCTCATGAG
ACAATAACCCTGATAAATGCTTCAATAATATTGAAAAAGGAAGAGTATGAGTATTCAACATTTCCGTGTC
GCCCTTATTCCCTTTTTTGCGGCATTTTGCCTTCCTGTTTTTGCTCACCCAGAAACGCTGGTGAAAGTAA
AAGATGCTGAAGATCAGTTGGGTGCACGAGTGGGTTACATCGAACTGGATCTCAACAGCGGTAAGATCCT
TGAGAGTTTTCGCCCCGAAGAACGTTTTCCAATGATGAGCACTTTTAAAGTTCTGCTATGTGGCGCGGTA
TTATCCCGTATTGACGCCGGGCAAGAGCAACTCGGTCGCCGCATACACTATTCTCAGAATGACTTGGTTG
AGTACTCACCAGTCACAGAAAAGCATCTTACGGATGGCATGACAGTAAGAGAATTATGCAGTGCTGCCAT
AACCATGAGTGATAACACTGCGGCCAACTTACTTCTGACAACGATCGGAGGACCGAAGGAGCTAACCGCT
TTTTTGCACAACATGGGGGATCATGTAACTCGCCTTGATCGTTGGGAACCGGAGCTGAATGAAGCCATAC
CAAACGACGAGCGTGACACCACGATGCCTGTAGCAATGGCAACAACGTTGCGCAAACTATTAACTGGCGA
ACTACTTACTCTAGCTTCCCGGCAACAATTAATAGACTGGATGGAGGCGGATAAAGTTGCAGGACCACTT
CTGCGCTCGGCCCTTCCGGCTGGCTGGTTTATTGCTGATAAATCTGGAGCCGGTGAGCGTGGGTCTCGCG
GTATCATTGCAGCACTGGGGCCAGATGGTAAGCCCTCCCGTATCGTAGTTATCTACACGACGGGGAGTCA
GGCAACTATGGATGAACGAAATAGACAGATCGCTGAGATAGGTGCCTCACTGATTAAGCATTGGTAACTG
TCAGACCAAGTTTACTCATATATACTTTAGATTGATTTAAAACTTCATTTTTAATTTAAAAGGATCTAGG
TGAAGATCCTTTTTGATAATCTCATGACCAAAATCCCTTAACGTGAGTTTTCGTTCCACTGAGCGTCAGA
CCCCGTAGAAAAGATCAAAGGATCTTCTTGAGATCCTTTTTTTCTGCGCGTAATCTGCTGCTTGCAAACA
AAAAAACCACCGCTACCAGCGGTGGTTTGTTTGCCGGATCAAGAGCTACCAACTCTTTTTCCGAAGGTAA
CTGGCTTCAGCAGAGCGCAGATACCAAATACTGTTCTTCTAGTGTAGCCGTAGTTAGGCCACCACTTCAA
GAACTCTGTAGCACCGCCTACATACCTCGCTCTGCTAATCCTGTTACCAGTGGCTGCTGCCAGTGGCGAT
AAGTCGTGTCTTACCGGGTTGGACTCAAGACGATAGTTACCGGATAAGGCGCAGCGGTCGGGCTGAACGG
GGGGTTCGTGCACACAGCCCAGCTTGGAGCGAACGACCTACACCGAACTGAGATACCTACAGCGTGAGCT
ATGAGAAAGCGCCACGCTTCCCGAAGGGAGAAAGGCGGACAGGTATCCGGTAAGCGGCAGGGTCGGAACA
GGAGAGCGCACGAGGGAGCTTCCAGGGGGAAACGCCTGGTATCTTTATAGTCCTGTCGGGTTTCGCCACC
TCTGACTTGAGCGTCGATTTTTGTGATGCTCGTCAGGGGGGCGGAGCCTATGGAAAAACGCCAGCAACGC
GGCCTTTTTACGGTTCCTGGCCTTTTGCTGGCCTTTTGCTCACATGTTCTTTCCTGCGTTATCCCCTGAT
TCTGTGGATAACCGTATTACCGCCTTTGAGTGAGCTGATACCGCTCGCCGCAGCCGAACGACCGAGCGCA
GCGAGTCAGTGAGCGAGGAAGCGGAAGAGCGCCTGATGCGGTATTTTCTCCTTACGCATCTGTGCGGTAT
TTCACACCGCATAGACCAGCCGCGTAACCTGGCAAAATCGGTTACGGTTGAGTAATAAATGGATGCCCTG
CGTAAGCGGGTGTGGGCGGACAATAAAGTCTTAAACTGAACAAAATAGATCTAAACTATGACAATAAAGT
CTTAAACTAGACAGAATAGTTGTAAACTGAAATCAGTCCAGTTATGCTGTGAAAAAGCATACTGGACTTT
TGTTATGGCTAAAGCAAACTCTTCATTTTCTGAAGTGCAAATTGCCCGTCGTATTAAAGAGGGGCGTGGC
CAAGGGCATGGTAAAGACTATATTCGCGGCGTTGTGACAATTTACCGAACAACTCCGCGGCCGGGAAGCC
GATCTCGGCTTGAACGAATTGTTAGGTGGCGGTACTTGGGTCGATATCAAAGTGCATCACTTCTTCCCGT
ATGCCCAACTTTGTATAGAGAGCCACTGCGGGATCGTCACCGTAATCTGCTTGCACGTAGATCACATAAG
CACCAAGCGCGTTGGCCTCATGCTTGAGGAGATTGATGAGCGCGGTGGCAATGCCCTGCCTCCGGTGCTC
GCCGGAGACTGCGAGATCATAGATATAGATCTCACTACGCGGCTGCTCAAACTTGGGCAGAACGTAAGCC
GCGAGAGCGCCAACAACCGCTTCTTGGTCGAAGGCAGCAAGCGCGATGAATGTCTTACTACGGAGCAAGT
TCCCGAGGTAATCGGAGTCCGGCTGATGTTGGGAGTAGGTGGCTACGTCTCCGAACTCACGACCGAAAAG
ATCAAGAGCAGCCCGCATGGATTTGACTTGGTCAGGGCCGAGCCTACATGTGCGAATGATGCCCATACTT
GAGCCACCTAACTTTGTTTTAGGGCGACTGCCCTGCTGCGTAACATCGTTGCTGCTCCATAACATCAAAC
ATCGACCCACGGCGTAACGCGCTTGCTGCTTGGATGCCCGAGGCATAGACTGTACAAAAAAACAGTCATA
ACAAGCCATGAAAACCGCCACTGCGCCGTTACCACCGCTGCGTTCGGTCAAGGTTCTGGACCAGTTGCGT
GAGCGCATACGCTACTTGCATTACAGTTTACGAACCGAACAGGCTTATGTCAACTGGGTTCGTGCCTTCA
TCCGTTTCCACGGTGTGCGTCACCCGGCAACCTTGGGCAGCAGCGAAGTCGAGGCATTTCTGTCCTGGCT
GGCGAACGAGCGCAAGGTTTCGGTCTCCACGCATCGTCAGGCATTGGCGGCCTTGCTGTTCTTCTACGGC
AAGGTGCTGTGCACGGATCTGCCCTGGCTTCAGGAGATCGGAAGACCTCGGCCGTCGCGGCGCTTGCCGG
TGGTGCTGACCCCGGATGAAGTGGTTCGCATCCTCGGTTTTCTGGAAGGCGAGCATCGTTTGTTCGCCCA
GGACTCTAGCTATAGTTCTAGTGGTTGGCTACGTATACTCCGGAATATTAATAGATCATGGAGATAATTA
AAATGATAACCATCTCGCAAATAAATAAGTATTTTACTGTTTTCGTAACAGTTTTGTAATAAAAAAACCT
ATAAATATTCCGGATTATTCATACCGTCCCACCATCGGGCGCGGATCTCGGTCCGAAACCATGAAACATC
ACCATCACCATCATCATTCTTCTGGTCTGGAAGTTCTGTTCCAGGGGCCCATGGACTAATGAGGTACCGG
ATCCGAATTCGAGCTCCGTCGACAAGCTTGATATCGAATTCCTGCAGCCCAAACTGCAGTTGACAACATA
AAAACTTTGTGTTATACTTGTAACGTAAGGAGGTAATGATTCAGTTTAAGGTTTACACCTATAAAAGAGA
GAGCCGTTATCGTCTGTTTGTGGATGTACAGAGTGATATTATTGACACGCCCGGGCGACGGATGGTGATC
CCCCTGGCCAGTGCACGTCTGCTGTCAGATAAAGTCTCCCGTGAACTTTACCCGGTGGTGCATATCGGGG
ATGAAAGCTGGCGCATGATGACCACCGATATGGCCAGTGTGCCGGTCTCCGTTATCGGGGAAGAAGTGGC
TGATCTCAGCCACCGCGAAAATGACATCAAAAACGCCATTAACCTGATGTTCTGGGGAATATAAGCTTGC
GGCCGCACTCGAGGCATGCGGTACCAAGCTTGTCGAGAAGTACTAGAGGATCATAATCAGCCATACCACA
TTTGTAGAGGTTTTACTTGCTTTAAAAAACCTCCCACACCTCCCCCTGAACCTGAAACATAAAATGAATG
CAATTGTTGTTGTTAACTTGTTTATTGCAGCTTATAATGGTTACAAATAAAGCAATAGCATCACAAATTT
CACAAATAAAGCATTTTTTTCACTGCATTCTAGTTGTGGTTTGTCCAAACTCATCAATGTATCTTATCAT
GTCTGGATCTGATCACTGCTTGAGCCTAGGAGATCCGAACCAGATAAGTGAAATCTAGTTCCAAACTATT
TTGTCATTTTTAATTTTCGTATTAGCTTACGACGCTACACCCAGTTCCCATCTATTTTGTCACTCTTCCC
TAAATAATCCTTAAAAACTCCATTTCCACCCCTCCCAGTTCCCAACTATTTTGTCCGCCCACAGCGGGGC
ATTTTTCTTCCTGTTATGTTTTTAATCAAACATCCTGCCAACTCCATGTGACAAACCGTCATCTTCGGCT
ACTTTTTCTCTGTCACAGAATGAAAATTTTTCTGTCATCTCTTCGTTATTAATGTTTGTAATTGACTGAA
TATCAACGCTTATTTGCAGCCTGAATGGCGAATGG
