Features (pLannotate 1.2.2; 17 found; start..end, strand, type, name):
      2..457     +  rep_origin     f1 ori (sequence partly withheld): f1 bacteriophage origin of replication; arrow indicates direction of (+) strand synthesis
    484..588     +  promoter       AmpR promoter: bla
    589..1449    +  CDS            AmpR: β-lactamase; bla; confers resistance to ampicillin, carbenicillin, and related antibiotics
   1620..2208    +  rep_origin     ori: high-copy-number ColE1/pMB1/pBR322/pUC origin of replication
   2394..2443    -  misc_feature   bom (fragment): basis of mobility region from pBR322
   2511..2735    -  mobile_element Tn7R: mini-Tn7 element (right end of the Tn7 transposon) Tn7
   2802..3335    -  CDS            GmR: gentamycin acetyltransferase; aacC1; confers resistance to gentamycin
   3524..3552    -  promoter       Pc promoter: intI1 (promoter lies within the coding sequence); class 1 integron promoter
   3530..3877    -  CDS            YPR2_ECOLX (fragment): Protein predicted: Swiss-Prot protein existence level 4. From Escherichia coli.
   3904..3995    +  promoter       polyhedrin promoter: polh from Autographa californica; promoter for the baculovirus polyhedrin gene
   4056..4072    +  CDS            7xHis (fragment): 6xHis affinity tag
   4148..4179    -  misc_feature   MCS (fragment): pBluescript multiple cloning site
   4241..4543    +  CDS            ccdB: CcdB, a bacterial toxin that poisons DNA gyrase; ccdB; Plasmids containing the ccdB gene cannot be propagated in standard E. coli strains.
   4598..4681    +  CDS            large T antigen (fragment): large T antigen from SV40 (simian virus 40)
   4704..4838    +  polyA_signal   SV40 poly(A) signal: SV40 polyadenylation signal
   4867..5032    -  mobile_element Tn7L: mini-Tn7 element (left end of the Tn7 transposon) Tn7
   5195..5211    +  CDS            lacZα (fragment): LacZα fragment of β-galactosidase; lacZ fragment
>Addgene plasmid #44003 | pCoofy27 | analyzer sequence | sequence record 59504
G
[124 nt withheld, positions 2-125]
C
[91 nt withheld, positions 127-217]
A
[49 nt withheld, positions 219-267]
CCTTTGACGTTGGAGTCCACGTTCTTT
[37 nt withheld, positions 295-331]
ACCCTATCTCGGTCTATTCTTTTGATTTATAAGGGATTTTGCCGATTTCGGCCTATTGGTTAAAAAATGA
GCTGATTTAACAAAAATTTAACGCGAATTTTAACAAAATATTAACGTTTACAATTTCAGGTGGCACTTTT
CGGGGAAATGTGCGCGGAACCCCTATTTGTTTATTTTTCTAAATACATTCAAATATGTATCCGCTCATGA
GACAATAACCCTGATAAATGCTTCAATAATATTGAAAAAGGAAGAGTATGAGTATTCAACATTTCCGTGT
CGCCCTTATTCCCTTTTTTGCGGCATTTTGCCTTCCTGTTTTTGCTCACCCAGAAACGCTGGTGAAAGTA
AAAGATGCTGAAGATCAGTTGGGTGCACGAGTGGGTTACATCGAACTGGATCTCAACAGCGGTAAGATCC
TTGAGAGTTTTCGCCCCGAAGAACGTTTTCCAATGATGAGCACTTTTAAAGTTCTGCTATGTGGCGCGGT
ATTATCCCGTATTGACGCCGGGCAAGAGCAACTCGGTCGCCGCATACACTATTCTCAGAATGACTTGGTT
GAGTACTCACCAGTCACAGAAAAGCATCTTACGGATGGCATGACAGTAAGAGAATTATGCAGTGCTGCCA
TAACCATGAGTGATAACACTGCGGCCAACTTACTTCTGACAACGATCGGAGGACCGAAGGAGCTAACCGC
TTTTTTGCACAACATGGGGGATCATGTAACTCGCCTTGATCGTTGGGAACCGGAGCTGAATGAAGCCATA
CCAAACGACGAGCGTGACACCACGATGCCTGTAGCAATGGCAACAACGTTGCGCAAACTATTAACTGGCG
AACTACTTACTCTAGCTTCCCGGCAACAATTAATAGACTGGATGGAGGCGGATAAAGTTGCAGGACCACT
TCTGCGCTCGGCCCTTCCGGCTGGCTGGTTTATTGCTGATAAATCTGGAGCCGGTGAGCGTGGGTCTCGC
GGTATCATTGCAGCACTGGGGCCAGATGGTAAGCCCTCCCGTATCGTAGTTATCTACACGACGGGGAGTC
AGGCAACTATGGATGAACGAAATAGACAGATCGCTGAGATAGGTGCCTCACTGATTAAGCATTGGTAACT
GTCAGACCAAGTTTACTCATATATACTTTAGATTGATTTAAAACTTCATTTTTAATTTAAAAGGATCTAG
GTGAAGATCCTTTTTGATAATCTCATGACCAAAATCCCTTAACGTGAGTTTTCGTTCCACTGAGCGTCAG
ACCCCGTAGAAAAGATCAAAGGATCTTCTTGAGATCCTTTTTTTCTGCGCGTAATCTGCTGCTTGCAAAC
AAAAAAACCACCGCTACCAGCGGTGGTTTGTTTGCCGGATCAAGAGCTACCAACTCTTTTTCCGAAGGTA
ACTGGCTTCAGCAGAGCGCAGATACCAAATACTGTCCTTCTAGTGTAGCCGTAGTTAGGCCACCACTTCA
AGAACTCTGTAGCACCGCCTACATACCTCGCTCTGCTAATCCTGTTACCAGTGGCTGCTGCCAGTGGCGA
TAAGTCGTGTCTTACCGGGTTGGACTCAAGACGATAGTTACCGGATAAGGCGCAGCGGTCGGGCTGAACG
GGGGGTTCGTGCACACAGCCCAGCTTGGAGCGAACGACCTACACCGAACTGAGATACCTACAGCGTGAGC
ATTGAGAAAGCGCCACGCTTCCCGAAGGGAGAAAGGCGGACAGGTATCCGGTAAGCGGCAGGGTCGGAAC
AGGAGAGCGCACGAGGGAGCTTCCAGGGGGAAACGCCTGGTATCTTTATAGTCCTGTCGGGTTTCGCCAC
CTCTGACTTGAGCGTCGATTTTTGTGATGCTCGTCAGGGGGGCGGAGCCTATGGAAAAACGCCAGCAACG
CGGCCTTTTTACGGTTCCTGGCCTTTTGCTGGCCTTTTGCTCACATGTTCTTTCCTGCGTTATCCCCTGA
TTCTGTGGATAACCGTATTACCGCCTTTGAGTGAGCTGATACCGCTCGCCGCAGCCGAACGACCGAGCGC
AGCGAGTCAGTGAGCGAGGAAGCGGAAGAGCGCCTGATGCGGTATTTTCTCCTTACGCATCTGTGCGGTA
TTTCACACCGCAGACCAGCCGCGTAACCTGGCAAAATCGGTTACGGTTGAGTAATAAATGGATGCCCTGC
GTAAGCGGGTGTGGGCGGACAATAAAGTCTTAAACTGAACAAAATAGATCTAAACTATGACAATAAAGTC
TTAAACTAGACAGAATAGTTGTAAACTGAAATCAGTCCAGTTATGCTGTGAAAAAGCATACTGGACTTTT
GTTATGGCTAAAGCAAACTCTTCATTTTCTGAAGTGCAAATTGCCCGTCGTATTAAAGAGGGGCGTGGCC
AAGGGCATGGTAAAGACTATATTCGCGGCGTTGTGACAATTTACCGAACAACTCCGCGGCCGGGAAGCCG
ATCTCGGCTTGAACGAATTGTTAGGTGGCGGTACTTGGGTCGATATCAAAGTGCATCACTTCTTCCCGTA
TGCCCAACTTTGTATAGAGAGCCACTGCGGGATCGTCACCGTAATCTGCTTGCACGTAGATCACATAAGC
ACCAAGCGCGTTGGCCTCATGCTTGAGGAGATTGATGAGCGCGGTGGCAATGCCCTGCCTCCGGTGCTCG
CCGGAGACTGCGAGATCATAGATATAGATCTCACTACGCGGCTGCTCAAACCTGGGCAGAACGTAAGCCG
CGAGAGCGCCAACAACCGCTTCTTGGTCGAAGGCAGCAAGCGCGATGAATGTCTTACTACGGAGCAAGTT
CCCGAGGTAATCGGAGTCCGGCTGATGTTGGGAGTAGGTGGCTACGTCTCCGAACTCACGACCGAAAAGA
TCAAGAGCAGCCCGCATGGATTTGACTTGGTCAGGGCCGAGCCTACATGTGCGAATGATGCCCATACTTG
AGCCACCTAACTTTGTTTTAGGGCGACTGCCCTGCTGCGTAACATCGTTGCTGCTGCGTAACATCGTTGC
TGCTCCATAACATCAAACATCGACCCACGGCGTAACGCGCTTGCTGCTTGGATGCCCGAGGCATAGACTG
TACAAAAAAACAGTCATAACAAGCCATGAAAACCGCCACTGCGCCGTTACCACCGCTGCGTTCGGTCAAG
GTTCTGGACCAGTTGCGTGAGCGCATACGCTACTTGCATTACAGTTTACGAACCGAACAGGCTTATGTCA
ACTGGGTTCGTGCCTTCATCCGTTTCCACGGTGTGCGTCACCCGGCAACCTTGGGCAGCAGCGAAGTCGA
GGCATTTCTGTCCTGGCTGGCGAACGAGCGCAAGGTTTCGGTCTCCACGCATCGTCAGGCATTGGCGGCC
TTGCTGTTCTTCTACGGCAAGGTGCTGTGCACGGATCTGCCCTGGCTTCAGGAGATCGGAAGACCTCGGC
CGTCGCGGCGCTTGCCGGTGGTGCTGACCCCGGATGAAGTGGTTCGCATCCTCGGTTTTCTGGAAGGCGA
GCATCGTTTGTTCGCCCAGGACTCTAGCTATAGTTCTAGTGGTTGGCTACGTATACTCCGGAATATTAAT
AGATCATGGAGATAATTAAAATGATAACCATCTCGCAAATAAATAAGTATTTTACTGTTTTCGTAACAGT
TTTGTAATAAAAAAACCTATAAATATTCCGGATTATTCATACCGTCCCACCATCGGGCGCGGATCTCGGT
CCGAAACCATGAAACATCACCATCACCATCATCATTCTTCTGGTCTGGAAGTTCTGTTCCAGGGGCCCAT
GGACTAATGAGGTACCGGATCCGAATTCGAGCTCCGTCGACAAGCTTGATATCGAATTCCTGCAGCCCAA
ACTGCAGTTGACAACATAAAAACTTTGTGTTATACTTGTAACGTAAGGAGGTAATGATTCAGTTTAAGGT
TTACACCTATAAAAGAGAGAGCCGTTATCGTCTGTTTGTGGATGTACAGAGTGATATTATTGACACGCCC
GGGCGACGGATGGTGATCCCCCTGGCCAGTGCACGTCTGCTGTCAGATAAAGTCTCCCGTGAACTTTACC
CGGTGGTGCATATCGGGGATGAAAGCTGGCGCATGATGACCACCGATATGGCCAGTGTGCCGGTCTCCGT
TATCGGGGAAGAAGTGGCTGATCTCAGCCACCGCGAAAATGACATCAAAAACGCCATTAACCTGATGTTC
TGGGGAATATAAGCTTGCGGCCGCACTCGAGGCATGCGGTACCAAGCTTGTCGAGAAGTACTAGAGGATC
ATAATCAGCCATACCACATTTGTAGAGGTTTTACTTGCTTTAAAAAACCTCCCACACCTCCCCCTGAACC
TGAAACATAAAATGAATGCAATTGTTGTTGTTAACTTGTTTATTGCAGCTTATAATGGTTACAAATAAAG
CAATAGCATCACAAATTTCACAAATAAAGCATTTTTTTCACTGCATTCTAGTTGTGGTTTGTCCAAACTC
ATCAATGTATCTTATCATGTCTGGATCTGATCACTGCTTGAGCCTAGGAGATCCGAACCAGATAAGTGAA
ATCTAGTTCCAAACTATTTTGTCATTTTTAATTTTCGTATTAGCTTACGACGCTACACCCAGTTCCCATC
TATTTTGTCACTCTTCCCTAAATAATCCTTAAAAACTCCATTTCCACCCCTCCCAGTTCCCAACTATTTT
GTCCGCCCACAGCGGGGCATTTTTCTTCCTGTTATGTTTTTAATCAAACATCCTGCCAACTCCATGTGAC
AAACCGTCATCTTCGGCTACTTTTTCTCTGTCACAGAATGAAAATTTTTCTGTCATCTCTTCGTTATTAA
TGTTTGTAATTGACTGAATATCAACGCTTATTTGCAGCCTGAATGGCGAATGG
