>Addgene plasmid #44003 | pCoofy27 | addgene partial sequence | sequence record 62886 | ccdb-rev 5'-ATATGCACCACCGGGTAAAG-3'
GTGCACTGGCCAGGGGGATCACCATCCGTCGCCCGGGCGTGTCAATAATATCACTCTGTACATCCACAAA
CAGACGATAACGGCTCTCTCTTTTATAGGTGTAAACCTTAAACTGAATCATTACCTCCTTACGTTACAAG
TATAACACAAAGTTTTTATGTTGTCAACTGCAGTTTGGGCTGCAGGAATTCGATATCAAGCTTGTCGACG
GAGCTCGAATTCGGATCCGGTACCTCATTAGTCCATGGGCCCCTGGAACAGAACTTCCAGACCAGAAGAA
TGATGATGGTGATGGTGATGTTTCATGGTTTCGGACCGAGATCCGCGCCCGATGGTGGGACGGTATGAAT
AATCCGGAATATTTATAGGTTTTTTTATTACAAAACTGTTACGAAAACAGTAAAATACTTATTTATTTGC
GAGATGGTTATCATTTTAATTATCTCCATGATCTATTAATATTCCGGAGTATACGTAGCCAACCACTAGA
ACTATAGCTAGAGTCCTGGGCGAACAAACGATGCTCGCCTTCCAGAAAACCGAGGATGCGAACCACTTCA
TCCGGGGTCAGCACCACCGGCAAGCGCCGCGACGGCCGAGGTCTTCCGATCTCCTGAAGCCAGGGCAGAT
CCGTGCACAGCACCTTGCCGTAGAAGAACAGCAAGGCCGCCAATGCCTGACGATGCGTGGAGACCGAAAC
CTTGCGCTCGTTCGCCAGCCAGGACAGAAATGCCTCGACTTCGCTGCTGCCCAAGGTTGCCGGGTGACGC
ACACCGTGGAAACGGATGAAGGCACGAACCCAGTTGACATAAGCCTGTTCGGTTCGTAAACTGTAATGCA
AGTAGCGTATGCGCTCACGCAACTGGTCCAGAACCTTGACCGAACGCAGCGGTGGTAACGGCGCA
